Addgene plasmid #209940: pA-CBh-TP-CNOT7(minusCNOT6interaction)-V5H6.MCh.Puro
Purpose: In mammalian cells expresses TP fused to a CNOT7 that does not interact with CNOT6 with a V5H6 tag. Also expresses an mCherry fluorescent protein and puromycin resistance marker.
Depositing lab: Kevin Weeks. Depositing organization: University of North Carolina at Chapel Hill. Publication: Functional Proximity across an mRNA. Hatfield BM, Weidmann CA, McCutchin CA, Irving PS, Nelson IM, Felder S, Weeks KM. Biochemistry. 2025 Sep 16;64(18):3854-3865. doi: 10.1021/acs.biochem.5c00340. Epub 2025 Aug 12. PubMed 40792674.
Backbone
  Vector backbone: pA
  Total vector size (bp): 6700
  Vector type: Mammalian Expression
  Selectable markers: Puromycin
Growth in bacteria
  Bacterial resistance: Ampicillin, 100 μg/mL
  Growth temperature: 37°C
  Growth strain: DH5alpha
  Copy number: Low Copy
Gene/Insert 1
  Gene/Insert name: CCR4-NOT transcription complex subunit 7 (Mutation to inhibit interaction with CNOT6) (alt name: CNOT7(minusCNOT6interaction))
  Species: H. sapiens (human)
  Insert size (bp): 855
  Entrez Gene: CNOT7 (a.k.a. CAF-1, CAF1, Caf1a, hCAF-1)
  Promoter: CBh
  Tag / fusion protein: V5 epitope with H6 tag (C terminal on insert); TP (MS2 coat protein) (N terminal on insert)
  Cloning method: Unknown
  Sequencing primers: 5′ NA; 3′ NA
Gene/Insert 2
  Gene/Insert name: mCherry fluorescent protein fused to puromycin resistance marker
  Promoter: CMV
  Cloning method: Unknown
  Sequencing primers: 5′ NA; 3′ NA
Resource information
  A portion of this plasmid was derived from a plasmid made by: Vector builder
Terms and licenses: Academic/Nonprofit Terms; Industry Terms: Not Available to Industry
How to cite: pA-CBh-TP-CNOT7(minusCNOT6interaction)-V5H6.MCh.Puro was a gift from Kevin Weeks (Addgene plasmid # 209940 ; http://n2t.net/addgene:209940 ; RRID:Addgene_209940)
