[The description below was written by a language model from this plasmid's Addgene catalogue record and pLannotate feature annotations shown in this document.]
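Description:
pA-CBh-TP-CNOT7(minusCNOT6interaction)-V5H6.MCh.Puro is a mammalian expression plasmid of about 6.7 kb on the pA backbone, partly derived from a commercially built vector and assembled through Gateway-type recombination, as shown by the attB4, attB1 and attB2 sites flanking the promoter and coding modules. It is propagated in E. coli through a ColE1/pUC-type origin and selected with ampicillin via β-lactamase under its own promoter. The catalogue lists it as low copy, although the annotated origin is of the type usually described as high copy.

The plasmid carries two independent expression cassettes. In the first, the CBh promoter (CMV enhancer, chicken β-actin promoter and a hybrid CBA/MVM intron) drives a fusion protein consisting of an N-terminal "TP" tethering module, which is the bacteriophage MS2 coat protein, joined to human CNOT7 (CAF1), followed by a C-terminal V5 epitope and His6 tag; an SV40 polyadenylation signal follows the cassette, annotated on the reverse strand. CNOT7 is a catalytic poly(A) exoribonuclease subunit of the CCR4-NOT deadenylase complex. This version carries a mutation intended to abolish its interaction with CNOT6, but the record does not specify the change. In the second cassette, a CMV enhancer/promoter expresses mCherry fused directly to puromycin N-acetyltransferase, ending in a bGH polyadenylation signal, so transfected cells can be identified by red fluorescence and selected with puromycin.

Because MS2 coat protein binds its cognate RNA hairpin, the construct is suited to tethering the CNOT7 variant to hairpin-bearing reporter mRNAs, to test how recruiting this deadenylase without CNOT6 binding affects mRNA fate.
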