Features (pLannotate 1.2.2; 19 found; start..end, strand, type, name):
      1..21      +  protein_bind   attB4: mutant version of attB; core recombination site for the Gateway® BP reaction BP Clonase™
     22..307     +  enhancer       CMV enhancer: human cytomegalovirus immediate early enhancer; contains an 18-bp deletion relative to the standard CMV enhancer
    309..585     +  promoter       chicken β-actin promoter: No description available
    586..813     +  intron         hybrid intron: hybrid between chicken β-actin (CBA) and minute virus of mice (MMV) introns (Gray et al., 2011)
    819..839     +  protein_bind   attB1: mutant version of attB; core recombination site for the Gateway® BP reaction BP Clonase™
    849..1238    +  CDS            CAPSD_BPMS2: Experimental evidence at protein level: Swiss-Prot protein existence level 1. Acts as a translational repressor of viral replicase synthesis late in infection. This latter function is the result of capsid protein interaction with an RNA hairpin which contains the replicase ribosome-binding site. From Escherichia phage MS2 (Bacteriophage MS2).
   1254..2108    +  CDS            CNOT7: CNOT7_HUMAN - Also known as CAF1. Experimental evidence at protein level: Swiss-Prot protein existence level 1. Has 3'-5' poly(A) exoribonuclease activity for synthetic poly(A) RNA substrate. Its function seems to be partially redundant with that of CNOT8. Catalytic component of the CCR4-NOT complex which is one of the major cellular mRNA deadenylases and is linked to various cellular processes including bulk mRNA degradation, miRNA-mediated repression, translational repression during translational initiation and general transcription regulation. During miRNA-mediated repression the complex se
   2133..2174    +  CDS            V5 tag: epitope tag from simian virus 5
   2205..2229    -  protein_bind   attB2: mutant version of attB; recombination site for the Gateway® BP reaction BP Clonase™
   2258..2379    -  polyA_signal   SV40 poly(A) signal: SV40 polyadenylation signal
   2402..2470    -  CDS            large T antigen (fragment): large T antigen from SV40 (simian virus 40)
   2477..2856    +  enhancer       CMV enhancer: human cytomegalovirus immediate early enhancer
   2857..3060    +  promoter       CMV promoter: human cytomegalovirus (CMV) immediate early promoter
   3093..3800    +  CDS            mCherry: mCherry is a basic (constitutively fluorescent) red fluorescent protein published in 2004, derived from Discosoma sp.. It is reported to be a very rapidly-maturing monomer with low acid sensitivity.
   3801..4400    +  CDS            PuroR: puromycin N-acetyltransferase; pac from Streptomyces alboniger; confers resistance to puromycin
   4444..4668    +  polyA_signal   bGH poly(A) signal: bovine growth hormone polyadenylation signal
   4864..5452    -  rep_origin     ori: high-copy-number ColE1/pMB1/pBR322/pUC origin of replication
   5623..6483    -  CDS            AmpR: β-lactamase; bla; confers resistance to ampicillin, carbenicillin, and related antibiotics
   6484..6588    -  promoter       AmpR promoter: bla
>Addgene plasmid #209940 | pA-CBh-TP-CNOT7(minusCNOT6interaction)-V5H6.MCh.Puro | addgene full sequence | sequence record 418712 | Addgene NGS Result
CAACTTTGTATAGAAAAGTTGCGTTACATAACTTACGGTAAATGGCCCGCCTGGCTGACCGCCCAACGAC
CCCCGCCCATTGACGTCAATAGTAACGCCAATAGGGACTTTCCATTGACGTCAATGGGTGGAGTATTTAC
GGTAAACTGCCCACTTGGCAGTACATCAAGTGTATCATATGCCAAGTACGCCCCCTATTGACGTCAATGA
CGGTAAATGGCCCGCCTGGCATTGTGCCCAGTACATGACCTTATGGGACTTTCCTACTTGGCAGTACATC
TACGTATTAGTCATCGCTATTACCATGGTCGAGGTGAGCCCCACGTTCTGCTTCACTCTCCCCATCTCCC
CCCCCTCCCCACCCCCAATTTTGTATTTATTTATTTTTTAATTATTTTGTGCAGCGATGGGGGCGGGGGG
GGGGGGGGGCGCGCGCCAGGCGGGGCGGGGCGGGGCGAGGGGCGGGGCGGGGCGAGGCGGAGAGGTGCGG
CGGCAGCCAATCAGAGCGGCGCGCTCCGAAAGTTTCCTTTTATGGCGAGGCGGCGGCGGCGGCGGCCCTA
TAAAAAGCGAAGCGCGCGGCGGGCGGGAGTCGCTGCGCGCTGCCTTCGCCCCGTGCCCCGCTCCGCCGCC
GCCTCGCGCCGCCCGCCCCGGCTCTGACTGACCGCGTTACTCCCACAGGTGAGCGGGCGGGACGGCCCTT
CTCCTCCGGGCTGTAATTAGCTGAGCAAGAGGTAAGGGTTTAAGGGATGGTTGGTTGGTGGGGTATTAAT
GTTTAATTACCTGGAGCACCTGCCTGAAATCACTTTTTTTCAGGTTGGCAAGTTTGTACAAAAAAGCAGG
CTGCCACCATGGCTTCTAACTTTACTCAGTTCGTTCTCGTCGACAATGGCGGAACTGGCGACGTGACTGT
CGCCCCAAGCAACTTCGCTAACGGGGTCGCTGAATGGATCAGCTCTAACTCGCGTTCACAGGCTTACAAA
GTAACCTGTAGCGTTCGTCAGAGCTCTGCGCAGAATCGCAAATACACCATCAAAGTCGAGGTGCCTAAAG
TGGCAACCCAGACTGTTGGTGGTGTAGAGCTTCCTGTAGCCGCATGGCGTTCGTACTTAAATATGGAACT
AACCATTCCAATTTTCGCTACGAATTCCGACTGCGAGCTTATTGTTAAGGCAATGCAAGGTCTCCTAAAA
GATGGAAACCCGATTCCCTCGGCCATCGCAGCAAACTCCGGCATCTACGGCGGCGCTAGCAGCATGCCAG
CGGCAACTGTAGATCATAGCCAAAGAATTTGTGAAGTTTGGGCTTGCAACTTGGATGAAGAGATGAAGAA
AATTCGTCAAGTTATCCGAAAATATAATTACGTTGCTATGGACACCGAGTTTCCAGGTGTGGTTGCAAGA
CCCATTGGAGAATTCAGGAGCAATGCTGACTATCAATACCAACTATTGCGGTGGAATGTAGACTGGTTAA
AGATAATTCAGCTAGGACTGACATTTATGAATGAGCAAGGAGAATACCCTCCAGGAACTTCAACTTGGCA
GTTTAATTTTAAATTTAATTTGACGGAGGACATGTATGCCCAGGACTCTATAGAGCTACTAACAACATCT
GGTATCCAGTTTAAAAAACATGAGGAGGAAGGAATTGAAACCCAGTACTTTGCAGAACTTCTTATGACTT
CTGGAGTGGTCCTCTGTGAAGGGGTCAAATGGTTGTCATTTCATAGCGGTTACGACTTTGGCTACTTAAT
CAAAATCCTAACCAACTCTAACTTGCCTGAAGAAGAACTTGACTTCTTTGAGATCCTTCGATTGTTTTTT
CCTGTCATTTATGATGTGAAGTACCTCATGAAGAGCTGCAAAAATCTCAAAGGTGGATTACAGGAGGTGG
CAGAACAGTTAGAGCTGGAACGGATAGGACCACAACATCAGGCAGGATCTGATTCATTGCTCACAGGAAT
GGCCTTTTTCAAAATGAGAGAAATGTTCTTTGAAGATCATATTGATGATGCCAAATATTGTGGTCATTTG
TATGGCCTTGGTTCTGGTTCATCCTATGTACAGAATGGCACAGGGAATGCATATGAAGAGGAAGCCAACA
AGCAGTCAAGGGATCCGGGCCCGCGGTTCGAAGGTAAGCCTATCCCTAACCCTCTCCTCGGTCTCGATTC
TACGCGTACCGGTCATCATCACCATCACCATTGAACCCAGCTTTCTTGTACAAAGTGGTGATGGCCGGCC
GCTTCGAGCAGACATGATAAGATACATTGATGAGTTTGGACAAACCACAACTAGAATGCAGTGAAAAAAA
TGCTTTATTTGTGAAATTTGTGATGCTATTGCTTTATTTGTAACCATTATAAGCTGCAATAAACAAGTTA
ACAACAACAATTGCATTCATTTTATGTTTCAGGTTCAGGGGGAGGTGTGGGAGGTTTTTTAAAGCAAGTA
AAACCTCTACAAATGTGGTACGCGTTGACATTGATTATTGACTAGTTATTAATAGTAATCAATTACGGGG
TCATTAGTTCATAGCCCATATATGGAGTTCCGCGTTACATAACTTACGGTAAATGGCCCGCCTGGCTGAC
CGCCCAACGACCCCCGCCCATTGACGTCAATAATGACGTATGTTCCCATAGTAACGCCAATAGGGACTTT
CCATTGACGTCAATGGGTGGAGTATTTACGGTAAACTGCCCACTTGGCAGTACATCAAGTGTATCATATG
CCAAGTACGCCCCCTATTGACGTCAATGACGGTAAATGGCCCGCCTGGCATTATGCCCAGTACATGACCT
TATGGGACTTTCCTACTTGGCAGTACATCTACGTATTAGTCATCGCTATTACCATGGTGATGCGGTTTTG
GCAGTACATCAATGGGCGTGGATAGCGGTTTGACTCACGGGGATTTCCAAGTCTCCACCCCATTGACGTC
AATGGGAGTTTGTTTTGGCACCAAAATCAACGGGACTTTCCAAAATGTCGTAACAACTCCGCCCCATTGA
CGCAAATGGGCGGTAGGCGTGTACGGTGGGAGGTCTATATAAGCAGAGCTCTCTGGCTAACTAGAGAACC
CACTGCGCCACCATGGTGAGCAAGGGCGAGGAGGATAACATGGCCATCATCAAGGAGTTCATGCGCTTCA
AGGTGCACATGGAGGGCTCCGTGAACGGCCACGAGTTCGAGATCGAGGGCGAGGGCGAGGGCCGCCCCTA
CGAGGGCACCCAGACCGCCAAGCTGAAGGTGACCAAGGGTGGCCCCCTGCCCTTCGCCTGGGACATCCTG
TCCCCTCAGTTCATGTACGGCTCCAAGGCCTACGTGAAGCACCCCGCCGACATCCCCGACTACTTGAAGC
TGTCCTTCCCCGAGGGCTTCAAGTGGGAGCGCGTGATGAACTTCGAGGACGGCGGCGTGGTGACCGTGAC
CCAGGACTCCTCCCTGCAGGACGGCGAGTTCATCTACAAGGTGAAGCTGCGCGGCACCAACTTCCCCTCC
GACGGCCCCGTAATGCAGAAGAAGACCATGGGCTGGGAGGCCTCCTCCGAGCGGATGTACCCCGAGGACG
GCGCCCTGAAGGGCGAGATCAAGCAGAGGCTGAAGCTGAAGGACGGCGGCCACTACGACGCTGAGGTCAA
GACCACCTACAAGGCCAAGAAGCCCGTGCAGCTGCCCGGCGCCTACAACGTCAACATCAAGTTGGACATC
ACCTCCCACAACGAGGACTACACCATCGTGGAACAGTACGAACGCGCCGAGGGCCGCCACTCCACCGGCG
GCATGGACGAGCTGTACAAGATGACCGAGTACAAGCCCACGGTGCGCCTCGCCACCCGCGACGACGTCCC
CAGGGCCGTACGCACCCTCGCCGCCGCGTTCGCCGACTACCCCGCCACGCGCCACACCGTCGATCCGGAC
CGCCACATCGAGCGGGTCACCGAGCTGCAAGAACTCTTCCTCACGCGCGTCGGGCTCGACATCGGCAAGG
TGTGGGTCGCGGACGACGGCGCCGCGGTGGCGGTCTGGACCACGCCGGAGAGCGTCGAAGCGGGGGCGGT
GTTCGCCGAGATCGGCCCGCGCATGGCCGAGTTGAGCGGTTCCCGGCTGGCCGCGCAGCAACAGATGGAA
GGCCTCCTGGCGCCGCACCGGCCCAAGGAGCCCGCGTGGTTCCTGGCCACCGTCGGCGTCTCGCCCGACC
ACCAGGGCAAGGGTCTGGGCAGCGCCGTCGTGCTCCCCGGAGTGGAGGCGGCCGAGCGCGCCGGGGTGCC
CGCCTTCCTGGAGACCTCCGCGCCCCGCAACCTCCCCTTCTACGAGCGGCTCGGCTTCACCGTCACCGCC
GACGTCGAGGTGCCCGAAGGACCGCGCACCTGGTGCATGACCCGCAAGCCCGGTGCCTGACTCGAGTCTA
GAGGGCCCGTTTAAACCCGCTGATCAGCCTCGACTGTGCCTTCTAGTTGCCAGCCATCTGTTGTTTGCCC
CTCCCCCGTGCCTTCCTTGACCCTGGAAGGTGCCACTCCCACTGTCCTTTCCTAATAAAATGAGGAAATT
GCATCGCATTGTCTGAGTAGGTGTCATTCTATTCTGGGGGGTGGGGTGGGGCAGGACAGCAAGGGGGAGG
ATTGGGAAGACAATAGCAGGCATGCTGGGGATGCGGTGGGCTCTATGGGCGGCCGCGGCGCTCTTCCGCT
TCCTCGCTCACTGACTCGCTGCGCTCGGTCGTTCGGCTGCGGCGAGCGGTATCAGCTCACTCAAAGGCGG
TAATACGGTTATCCACAGAATCAGGGGATAACGCAGGAAAGAACATGTGAGCAAAAGGCCAGCAAAAGGC
CAGGAACCGTAAAAAGGCCGCGTTGCTGGCGTTTTTCCATAGGCTCCGCCCCCCTGACGAGCATCACAAA
AATCGACGCTCAAGTCAGAGGTGGCGAAACCCGACAGGACTATAAAGATACCAGGCGTTTCCCCCTGGAA
GCTCCCTCGTGCGCTCTCCTGTTCCGACCCTGCCGCTTACCGGATACCTGTCCGCCTTTCTCTCTTCGGG
AAGCGTGGCGCTTTCTCATAGCTCACGCTGTAGGTATCTCAGTTCGGTGTAGGTCGTTCGCTCCAAGCTG
GGCTGTGTGCACGAACCCCCCGTTCAGCCCGACCGCTGCGCCTTATCCGGTAACTATCGTCTTGAGTCCA
ACCCGGTAAGACACGACTTATCGCCACTGGCAGCAGCCACTGGTAACAGGATTAGCAGAGCGAGGTATGT
AGGCGGTGCTACAGAGTTCTTGAAGTGGTGGCCTAACTACGGCTACACTAGAAGAACAGTATTTGGTATC
TGCGCTCTGCTGAAGCCAGTTACCTTCGGAAAAAGAGTTGGTAGCTCTTGATCCGGCAAACAAACCACCG
CTGGTAGCGGTGGTTTTTTTGTTTGCAAGCAGCAGATTACGCGCAGAAAAAAAGGATCTCAAGAAGATCC
TTTGATCTTTTCTACGGGGTCTGACGCTCAGTGGAACGAAAACTCACGTTAAGGGATTTTGGTCATGAGA
TTATCAAAAAGGATCTTCACCTAGATCCTTTTAAATTAAAAATGAAGTTTTAAATCAATCTAAAGTATAT
ATGAGTAAACTTGGTCTGACAGTTACCAATGCTTAATCAGTGAGGCACCTATCTCAGCGATCTGTCTATT
TCGTTCATCCATAGTTGCCTGACTCCCCGTCGTGTAGATAACTACGATACGGGAGGGCTTACCATCTGGC
CCCAGTGCTGCAATGATACCGCGAGACCCACGCTCACCGGCTCCAGATTTATCAGCAATAAACCAGCCAG
CCGGAAGGGCCGAGCGCAGAAGTGGTCCTGCAACTTTATCCGCCTCCATCCAGTCTATTAATTGTTGCCG
GGAAGCTAGAGTAAGTAGTTCGCCAGTTAATAGTTTGCGCAACGTTGTTGCCATTGCTACAGGCATCGTG
GTGTCACGCTCGTCGTTTGGTATGGCTTCATTCAGCTCCGGTTCCCAACGATCAAGGCGAGTTACATGAT
CCCCCATGTTGTGCAAAAAAGCGGTTAGCTCCTTCGGTCCTCCGATCGTTGTCAGAAGTAAGTTGGCCGC
AGTGTTATCACTCATGGTTATGGCAGCACTGCATAATTCTCTTACTGTCATGCCATCCGTAAGATGCTTT
TCTGTGACTGGTGAGTACTCAACCAAGTCATTCTGAGAATAGTGTATGCGGCGACCGAGTTGCTCTTGCC
CGGCGTCAATACGGGATAATACCGCGCCACATAGCAGAACTTTAAAAGTGCTCATCATTGGAAAACGTTC
TTCGGGGCGAAAACTCTCAAGGATCTTACCGCTGTTGAGATCCAGTTCGATGTAACCCACTCGTGCACCC
AACTGATCTTCAGCATCTTTTACTTTCACCAGCGTTTCTGGGTGAGCAAAAACAGGAAGGCAAAATGCCG
CAAAAAAGGGAATAAGGGCGACACGGAAATGTTGAATACTCATACTCTTCCTTTTTCAATATTATTGAAG
CATTTATCAGGGTTATTGTCTCATGAGCGGATACATATTTGAATGTATTTAGAAAAATAAACAAATAGGG
GTTCCGCGCACATTTCCCCGAAAAGTGCCACCTGACGTCTAAGAAACCATTATTATCATGACATTAACCT
ATAAAAATAGGCGTATCACGAGGCCCTTTCGTCGGCGCGCCGCGGCCGC
